>Addgene plasmid #16794 | XE130 beta2AR Fz2-Cs2+ | addgene partial sequence | sequence record 23393 | SP6 5'-ATTTAGGTGACACTATAG-3'
NNNNTNTTTTGAGGATCCATCGATTCGAATTCAAGGAGCTTCCAGGAGTCTGCCTCCGGCCGGCTGCGCC
CCGTCGGAGGTGCACCCGCTGAGAGCGCCAGGGCACCAGAAAGCCGGTGCGCTCACCTGCTCGTCTGCCA
GCGATGGGGCCACCCGGGAACGACAGTGACTTCTTGCTGACAACCAACGGAAGCCATGTGCCAGACCACG
ATGTCACTGAGGAACGGGACGAAGCATGGGTGGTAGGCATGGCCATCCTTATGTCGGTTATCGTCCTGGC
CATCGTGTTTGGCAACGTGCTGGTCATCACAGCCATTGCCATGCAGCGATTCCGCTACCCAGAGCGCATA
ACCTCCTTGGCGTGTGCTGATCTAGTCATGGGCCTAGCGGTGGTGCCGTTTGGGGCCAGTCACATCCTTA
TGAAAATGTGGAATTTTGGCAACTTCTGGTGCGAGTTCTGGACTTCCATTGATGTGTTATGCGTCACAGC
CAGCATTGAGACCCTGTGCGTGATAGCAGTGGATAAGTGGGGCCACGCGGCCATCGAGGCCAATTCGCAG
CGAATGGTCATCCTAATGGTGTGGATTGTATCCGGCCTTACCTCCTTCTTGCCCATTCAGATGCACTGGT
ACCGTGCCACCCACCAGAAAGCCATCGACTGCTATCACAAGGAGACTTGCTGCGACTTCTTCACGAACCA
GGCCTACGCCATTGCTTCCTCCATTGTATCTTTCTACGTGCCTCTAGTGGTCATGGTCTTTGTCTATTCC
AGGATCCGCACCATCATGAAGCATGACGGCACCA
