[The description below was written by a language model from this plasmid's Addgene catalogue record.]
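Description:
XE130 beta2AR Fz2-Cs2+ is an expression plasmid built on the pCS2+ backbone (about 4.1 kb without insert) and catalogued as a Xenopus expression vector. It is maintained in E. coli as a high-copy plasmid under ampicillin selection. No feature table accompanies the record, so the regulatory elements are not itemised. pCS2+ vectors generally carry a strong viral promoter for expression in vertebrate cells and embryos, together with an upstream SP6 phage promoter that allows in vitro synthesis of capped mRNA for embryo injection. The SP6 primer listed for sequencing from the 5′ end is consistent with that layout. The insert was placed by restriction enzyme cloning, but the sites used and the insert size are not stated.

The payload is a chimeric seven-transmembrane receptor in which the extracellular and transmembrane portions come from the beta 2 adrenergic receptor and the intracellular portions come from rat Frizzled-2. The catalogue's gene links point to Adrb2 and Fzd1, whereas the depositor comment and the associated publication title describe Frizzled-2, so the gene link should be treated with caution. No epitope tag or reporter is recorded.

The design puts Frizzled intracellular signalling under the control of small-molecule adrenergic ligands instead of Wnt proteins: the chimera is activated by the agonist isoproterenol and blocked by the antagonist propranolol. This gives a pharmacologically switchable way to study signalling downstream of Frizzled-2. According to the associated publication title, the chimera was used to examine Wnt signalling and differentiation of mouse F9 teratocarcinoma cells through the G proteins Galphao and Galphat.
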