Addgene plasmid #16794: XE130 beta2AR Fz2-Cs2+
Depositing lab: Randall Moon. Depositing organization: University of Washington. Publication: Activation of a frizzled-2/beta-adrenergic receptor chimera promotes Wnt signaling and differentiation of mouse F9 teratocarcinoma cells via Galphao and Galphat. Liu X, Liu T, Slusarski DC, Yang-Snyder J, Malbon CC, Moon RT, Wang H. Proc Natl Acad Sci U S A. 1999 Dec 7;96(25):14383-8. doi: 10.1073/pnas.96.25.14383. PubMed 10588714.
Backbone
  Vector backbone: pCS2+
  Backbone size w/o insert (bp): 4095
  Vector type: Xenopus Expression
Growth in bacteria
  Bacterial resistance: Ampicillin, 100 μg/mL
  Growth temperature: 37°C
  Growth strain: DH5alpha
  Copy number: High Copy
Gene/Insert
  Gene/Insert name: beta 2 AR Fz2 (alt names: beta 2 adrenergic receptor; Adrb2; Frizzled)
  Species: R. norvegicus (rat)
  Entrez Gene: Fzd1; Adrb2
  Cloning method: Restriction Enzyme
  Sequencing primers: 5′ SP6
Terms and licenses: Academic/Nonprofit Terms; Industry Terms: Not Available to Industry
Depositor comments: Chimera of beta 2 adrenergic receptor (extracellular and. transmembrane domains) and rat frizzled-2 (intracellular). Activated by isoproterenol and inhibited by propranolol. Ref: X. Lui et al., PNAS, 1999, 96:14383-14388 and M. Kuehl et al., 2000, JBC 275:12701-12711.
How to cite: XE130 beta2AR Fz2-Cs2+ was a gift from Randall Moon (Addgene plasmid # 16794 ; http://n2t.net/addgene:16794 ; RRID:Addgene_16794)
